>Addgene plasmid #22874 | pCI-neo-HA-hAtg13 | addgene partial sequence | sequence record 28849 | 22874 with CMV-F
GAGCTCGTTTAGTGACCGTCAGATCACTAGAAGCTTTATTGCGGTAGTTTATCACAGTTAAATTGCTAAC
GCAGTCAGTGCTTCTGACACAACAGTCTCGAACTTAAGCTGCAGTGACTCTCTTAAGGTAGCCTTGCAGA
AGTTGGTCGTGAGGCACTGGGCAGGTAAGTATCAAGGTTACAAGACAGGTTTAAGGAGACCAATAGAAAC
TGGGCTTGTCGAGACAGAGAAGACTCTTGCGTTTCTGATAGGCACCTATTGGTCTTACTGACATCCACTT
TGCCTTTCTCTCCACAGGTGTCCACTCCCAGTTCAATTACAGCTCTTAAGGCTAGAGTACTTAATACGAC
TCACTATAGGCTAGCCTCGAGAGAATGATCTTTTACCCATACGATGTTCCTGACTATGCGGGCTATCCCT
ATGACGTCCCGGACTATGCAGGATCCTATCCATATGACGTTCCAGATTACGCTGCTCAGTGCACTCGAGA
ATTCACGCGTGGTACCTCTAGAATGGAAACTGATCTCAATTCCCAGGACAGAAAGGACCTGGACAAGTTT
ATTAAATTTTTTGCCCTCAAGACTGTCCAAGTGATTGTCCAGGCTCGGCTTGGTGAAAAGATTTGCACTC
GTTCATCATCTTCTCCAACGGGTTCAGATTGGTTCAACTTAGCAATCAAAGACATCCCAGAGGTTACACA
TGAAGCAAAGAANGCACTGGCAGGACAGCTGCCTGCAGTCGGGAGGTCCATGTGTGT
