[The description below was written by a language model from this plasmid's Addgene catalogue record.]
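Description:
pCI-neo-HA-hAtg13 is a mammalian expression plasmid that produces human Atg13 (ATG13, also known as KIAA0652) carrying an N-terminal HA epitope tag. It is built on pCI-neo-HA, a derivative of the commercial pCI-neo vector of about 5.6 kb in which the HA coding sequence is supplied by the backbone, so that an inserted open reading frame is expressed as an HA fusion. The roughly 1.56 kb human ATG13 cDNA was inserted by restriction cloning with XbaI at both ends, and both sites are retained, so the insert can be released with a single enzyme. The orientation was therefore not fixed by the cloning strategy. T7 and T3 primer sites flank the cloning region and are listed for sequencing across the junctions. The record does not name the promoter. The parental pCI-neo vector is generally known to use the CMV immediate-early enhancer/promoter with a chimeric intron and an SV40 late polyadenylation signal, but no feature table is available here to confirm these elements.

In bacteria the plasmid is maintained at high copy number under ampicillin selection. A neomycin resistance marker allows G418 selection of transfected mammalian cells, so the construct is suitable for both transient expression and the derivation of stable lines.

Atg13 is a component of the ULK1 kinase complex that initiates autophagosome formation. The construct was deposited with a study identifying Atg101 as a mammalian Atg13-interacting autophagy protein. The HA tag allows detection of the expressed protein by immunoblotting or immunofluorescence, and its recovery by immunoprecipitation, which fits uses such as co-immunoprecipitation and interaction mapping in cultured cells.
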