Addgene plasmid #22874: pCI-neo-HA-hAtg13
Depositing lab: Noboru Mizushima. Depositing organization: University of Tokyo, Graduate School of Medicine. Publication: Atg101, a novel mammalian autophagy protein interacting with Atg13. Hosokawa N, Sasaki T, Iemura S, Natsume T, Hara T, Mizushima N. Autophagy. 2009 Oct . 5(7):973-9. 10.4161/auto.5.7.9296 PubMed 19597335.
Backbone
  Vector backbone: pCI-neo-HA
  Backbone manufacturer: Promega
  Backbone size w/o insert (bp): 5600
  Vector type: Mammalian Expression
  Selectable markers: Neomycin (select with G418)
Growth in bacteria
  Bacterial resistance: Ampicillin, 100 μg/mL
  Growth temperature: 37°C
  Growth strain: DH5alpha
  Copy number: High Copy
Gene/Insert
  Gene/Insert name: autophagy-related genes 13 (alt name: Atg13)
  Species: H. sapiens (human)
  Insert size (bp): 1560
  GenBank ID: AB014552
  Entrez Gene: ATG13 (a.k.a. KIAA0652, PARATARG8)
  Tag / fusion protein: HA (N terminal on backbone)
  Cloning method: Restriction Enzyme; 5′ cloning site XbaI (not destroyed); 3′ cloning site XbaI (not destroyed)
  Sequencing primers: 5′ T7; 3′ T3
Terms and licenses: Academic/Nonprofit Terms; Industry Terms: Not Available to Industry
How to cite: pCI-neo-HA-hAtg13 was a gift from Noboru Mizushima (Addgene plasmid # 22874 ; http://n2t.net/addgene:22874 ; RRID:Addgene_22874)
